>Addgene plasmid #8729 | pKT0128 | depositor full sequence | sequence record 6741 | Author sequence
TAACATGTCTAAAGGTGAAGAATTATTCACTGGTGTTGTCCCAATTTTGGTTGAATTAGATGGTGATGTT
AATGGTCACAAATTTTCTGTCTCCGGTGAAGGTGAAGGTGATGCTACTTACGGTAAATTGACCTTAAAAT
TTATTTGTACTACTGGTAAATTGCCAGTTCCATGGCCAACCTTAGTCACTACTTTAACTTATGGTGTTCA
ATGTTTTTCTAGATACCCAGATCATATGAAACAACATGACTTTTTCAAGTCTGCCATGCCAGAAGGTTAT
GTTCAAGAAAGAACTATTTTTTTCAAAGATGACGGTAACTACAAGACCAGAGCTGAAGTCAAGTTTGAAG
GTGATACCTTAGTTAATAGAATCGAATTAAAAGGTATTGATTTTAAAGAAGATGGTAACATTTTAGGTCA
CAAATTGGAATACAACTATAACTCTCACAATGTTTACATCATGGCTGACAAACAAAAGAATGGTATCAAA
GTTAACTTCAAAATTAGACACAACATTGAAGATGGTTCTGTTCAATTAGCTGACCATTATCAACAAAATA
CTCCAATTGGTGATGGTCCAGTCTTGTTACCAGACAACCATTACTTATCCACTCAATCTGCCTTATCCAA
AGATCCAAACGAAAAGAGAGACCACATGGTCTTGTTAGAATTTGTTACTGCTGCTGGTATTACCCATGGT
ATGGATGAATTGTACAAATAAGGCGCGCCACTTCTAAATAAGCGAATTTCTTATGATTTATGATTTTTAT
TATTAAATAAGTTATAAAAAAAATAAGTGTATACAAATTTTAAAGTGACTCTTAGGTTTTAAAACGAAAA
TTCTTATTCTTGAGTAACTCTTTCCTGTAGGTCAGGTTGCTTTCTCAGGTATAGTATGAGGTCGCTCTTA
TTGACCACACCTCTACCGGCAGATCCGCTAGGGATAACAGGGTAATATAGATCTGTTTAGCTTGCCTCGT
CCCCGCCGGGTCACCCGGCCAGCGACATGGAGGCCCAGAATACCCTCCTTGACAGTCTTGACGTGCGCAG
CTCAGGGGCATGATGTGACTGTCGCCCGTACATTTAGCCCATACATCCCCATGTATAATCATTTGCATCC
ATACATTTTGATGGCCGCACGGCGCGAAGCAAAAATTACGGCTCCTCGCTGCAGACCTGCGAGCAGGGAA
ACGCTCCCCTCACAGACGCGTTGAATTGTCCCCACGCCGCGCCCCTGTAGAGAAATATAAAAGGTTAGGA
TTTGCCACTGAGGTTCTTCTTTCATATACTTCCTTTTAAAATCTTGCTAGGATACAGTTCTCACATCACA
TCCGAACATAAACAACCATGGGTAGGAGGGCTTTTGTAGAAAGAAATACGAACGAAACGAAAATCAGCGT
TGCCATCGCTTTGGACAAAGCTCCCTTACCTGAAGAGTCGAATTTTATTGATGAACTTATAACTTCCAAG
CATGCAAACCAAAAGGGAGAACAAGTAATCCAAGTAGACACGGGAATTGGATTCTTGGATCACATGTATC
ATGCACTGGCTAAACATGCAGGCTGGAGCTTACGACTTTACTCAAGAGGTGATTTAATCATCGATGATCA
TCACACTGCAGAAGATACTGCTATTGCACTTGGTATTGCATTCAAGCAGGCTATGGGTAACTTTGCCGGC
GTTAAAAGATTTGGACATGCTTATTGTCCACTTGACGAAGCTCTTTCTAGAAGCGTAGTTGACTTGTCGG
GACGGCCCTATGCTGTTATCGATTTGGGATTAAAGCGTGAAAAGGTTGGGGAATTGTCCTGTGAAATGAT
CCCTCACTTACTATATTCCTTTTCGGTAGCAGCTGGAATTACTTTGCATGTTACCTGCTTATATGGTAGT
AATGACCATCATCGTGCTGAAAGCGCTTTTAAATCTCTGGCTGTTGCCATGCGCGCGGCTACTAGTCTTA
CTGGAAGTTCTGAAGTCCCAAGCACGAAGGGAGTGTTGTAAAGAGTACTGACAATAAAAAGATTCTTGTT
TTCAAGAACTTGTCATTTGTATAGTTTTTTTATATTGTAGTTGTTCTATTTTAATCAAATGTTAGCGTGA
TTTATATTTTTTTTCGCCTCGACATCATCTGCCCAGATGCGAAGTTAAGTGCGCAGAAAGTAATATCATG
CGTCAATCGTATGTGAATGCTGGTCGCTATACTGCTGTCGATTCGATACTAACGCCGCCATCCAGTTTAA
ACGAGCTCGAATTCATCGATGATATCAGATCCACTAGTGGCCTATGCGGCCGCGGATCTGCCGGTCTCCC
TATAGTGAGTCGTATTAATTTCGATAAGCCAGGTTAACCTGCATTAATGAATCGGCCAACGCGCGGGGAG
AGGCGGTTTGCGTATTGGGCGCTCTTCCGCTTCCTCGCTCACTGACTCGCTGCGCTCGGTCGTTCGGCTG
CGGCGAGCGGTATCAGCTCACTCAAAGGCGGTAATACGGTTATCCACAGAATCAGGGGATAACGCAGGAA
AGAACATGTGAGCAAAAGGCCAGCAAAAGGCCAGGAACCGTAAAAAGGCCGCGTTGCTGGCGTTTTTCCA
TAGGCTCCGCCCCCCTGACGAGCATCACAAAAATCGACGCTCAAGTCAGAGGTGGCGAAACCCGACAGGA
CTATAAAGATACCAGGCGTTTCCCCCTGGAAGCTCCCTCGTGCGCTCTCCTGTTCCGACCCTGCCGCTTA
CCGGATACCTGTCCGCCTTTCTCCCTTCGGGAAGCGTGGCGCTTTCTCAATGCTCACGCTGTAGGTATCT
CAGTTCGGTGTAGGTCGTTCGCTCCAAGCTGGGCTGTGTGCACGAACCCCCCGTTCAGCCCGACCGCTGC
GCCTTATCCGGTAACTATCGTCTTGAGTCCAACCCGGTAAGACACGACTTATCGCCACTGGCAGCAGCCA
CTGGTAACAGGATTAGCAGAGCGAGGTATGTAGGCGGTGCTACAGAGTTCTTGAAGTGGTGGCCTAACTA
CGGCTACACTAGAAGGACAGTATTTGGTATCTGCGCTCTGCTGAAGCCAGTTACCTTCGGAAAAAGAGTT
GGTAGCTCTTGATCCGGCAAACAAACCACCGCTGGTAGCGGTGGTTTTTTTGTTTGCAAGCAGCAGATTA
CGCGCAGAAAAAAAGGATCTCAAGAAGATCCTTTGATCTTTTCTACGGGGTCTGACGCTCAGTGGAACGA
AAACTCACGTTAAGGGATTTTGGTCATGAGATTATCAAAAAGGATCTTCACCTAGATCCTTTTAAATTAA
AAATGAAGTTTTAAATCAATCTAAAGTATATATGAGTAAACTTGGTCTGACAGTTACCAATGCTTAATCA
GTGAGGCACCTATCTCAGCGATCTGTCTATTTCGTTCATCCATAGTTGCCTGACTCCCCGTCGTGTAGAT
AACTACGATACGGGAGGGCTTACCATCTGGCCCCAGTGCTGCAATGATACCGCGAGACCCACGCTCACCG
GCTCCAGATTTATCAGCAATAAACCAGCCAGCCGGAAGGGCCGAGCGCAGAAGTGGTCCTGCAACTTTAT
CCGCCTCCATCCAGTCTATTAATTGTTGCCGGGAAGCTAGAGTAAGTAGTTCGCCAGTTAATAGTTTGCG
CAACGTTGTTGCCATTGCTACAGGCATCGTGGTGTCACGCTCGTCGTTTGGTATGGCTTCATTCAGCTCC
GGTTCCCAACGATCAAGGCGAGTTACATGATCCCCCATGTTGTGCAAAAAAGCGGTTAGCTCCTTCGGTC
CTCCGATCGTTGTCAGAAGTAAGTTGGCCGCAGTGTTATCACTCATGGTTATGGCAGCACTGCATAATTC
TCTTACTGTCATGCCATCCGTAAGATGCTTTTCTGTGACTGGTGAGTACTCAACCAAGTCATTCTGAGAA
TAGTGTATGCGGCGACCGAGTTGCTCTTGCCCGGCGTCAATACGGGATAATACCGCGCCACATAGCAGAA
CTTTAAAAGTGCTCATCATTGGAAAACGTTCTTCGGGGCGAAAACTCTCAAGGATCTTACCGCTGTTGAG
ATCCAGTTCGATGTAACCCACTCGTGCACCCAACTGATCTTCAGCATCTTTTACTTTCACCAGCGTTTCT
GGGTGAGCAAAAACAGGAAGGCAAAATGCCGCAAAAAAGGGAATAAGGGCGACACGGAAATGTTGAATAC
TCATACTCTTCCTTTTTCAATATTATTGAAGCATTTATCAGGGTTATTGTCTCATGAGCGGATACATATT
TGAATGTATTTAGAAAAATAAACAAATAGGGGTTCCGCGCACATTTCCCCGAAAAGTGCCACCTGACGTC
TAAGAAACCATTATTATCATGACATTAACCTATAAAAATAGGCGTATCACGAGGCCCTTTCGTCTCGCGC
GTTTCGGTGATGACGGTGAAAACCTCTGACACATGCAGCTCCCGGAGACGGTCACAGCTTGTCTGTAAGC
GGATGCCGGGAGCAGACAAGCCCGTCAGGGCGCGTCAGCGGGTGTTGGCGGGTGTCGGGGCTGGCTTAAC
TATGCGGCATCAGAGCAGATTGTACTGAGAGTGCACCATATGGACATATTGTCGTTAGAACGCGGCTACA
ATTAATACATAACCTTATGTATCATACACATACGATTTAGGTGACACTATAGAACGCGGCCGCCAGCTGA
AGCTTCGTACGCTGCAGGTCGACGGATCGGTGACGGTGCTGGTTTAAT
Features (pLannotate 1.2.2; 13 found; start..end, strand, type, name):
      5..721     +  CDS            yeGFP: yeast-enhanced green fluorescent protein codons optimized for translation in S. cerevisiae and C. albicans
    742..929     +  terminator     ADH1 terminator: S. cerevisiae ADH1; transcription terminator for the S. cerevisiae alcohol dehydrogenase 1 (ADH1) gene
   1004..1347    +  promoter       TEF promoter: Ashbya gossypii TEF promoter
   1348..2001    +  CDS            S. pombe his5: imidazoleglycerol-phosphate dehydratase, required for histidine biosynthesis; Schizosaccharomyces pombe his5; yeast auxotrophic marker; corresponds to S. cerevisiae HIS3
   2007..2204    +  terminator     TEF terminator: Ashbya gossypii TEF terminator
   2309..2327    -  promoter       T7 promoter: promoter for bacteriophage T7 RNA polymerase
   2349..2402    -  CDS            lacI (fragment): lac repressor; lacI; The lac repressor binds to the lac operator to inhibit transcription in E. coli. This inhibition can be relieved by adding lactose or isopropyl-β-D-thiogalactopyranoside (IPTG).
   2585..3173    -  rep_origin     ori: high-copy-number ColE1/pMB1/pBR322/pUC origin of replication
   3344..4204    -  CDS            AmpR: β-lactamase; bla; confers resistance to ampicillin, carbenicillin, and related antibiotics
   4205..4309    -  promoter       AmpR promoter: bla
   4404..4439    +  CDS            rop (fragment): Rop protein, which maintains plasmids at low copy number; rop
   4541..4592    +  misc_feature   bom (fragment): basis of mobility region from pBR322
   4655..4673    +  promoter       SP6 promoter: promoter for bacteriophage SP6 RNA polymerase
