[The description below was written by a language model from this plasmid's Addgene catalogue record and pLannotate feature annotations shown in this document.]
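Description:
pKT0128, whose full name is pFA6a-link-yEGFP-SpHIS5, is a yeast tagging-cassette plasmid built on the pFA6a-link backbone. The sequence record is 4,738 nt. It is propagated in E. coli through a high-copy ColE1/pUC-type origin with ampicillin selection (AmpR under its own bla promoter). No yeast origin of replication or centromere is annotated. This fits its role as a source of a fluorescent-protein tagging module for Saccharomyces cerevisiae rather than as a self-replicating yeast expression vector. Short lacI, rop and bom fragments are backbone remnants, and SP6 and T7 promoters flank the cassette region, with SP6 serving as a sequencing primer site.

The payload begins with yEGFP, a GFP variant codon-optimized for yeast, cloned between retained PacI and AscI sites and preceded by a codon-optimized linker on the backbone that the depositor notes improves expression. No promoter is annotated upstream of the GFP coding sequence, which is followed by the S. cerevisiae ADH1 terminator. Expression would therefore be expected to depend on in-frame fusion of the linker and yEGFP to the end of a target gene, so that the gene's own promoter drives the tagged protein. Downstream lies an independent marker unit in which the Ashbya gossypii TEF promoter and terminator drive Schizosaccharomyces pombe his5. This gene complements S. cerevisiae his3 and allows selection for histidine prototrophy. The depositor notes that this yEGFP carries an M233I point mutation, shared by all derivatives of the original yeast GFP, which has no effect on fluorescence.
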