Addgene plasmid #8729: pKT0128
Depositing lab: Kurt Thorn. Depositing organization: Harvard University. Publication: Optimized cassettes for fluorescent protein tagging in Saccharomyces cerevisiae. Sheff MA, Thorn KS. Yeast 2004 Jun;21(8):661-70. 10.1002/yea.1130 PubMed 15197731.
Backbone
  Vector backbone: pFA6a-link
  Backbone size w/o insert (bp): 4738
  Vector type: Yeast Expression
  Selectable markers: S. pombe HIS5
Growth in bacteria
  Bacterial resistance: Ampicillin, 100 μg/mL
  Growth temperature: 37°C
  Growth strain: DH5alpha
  Copy number: Unknown
Gene/Insert
  Gene/Insert name: yEGFP (alt names: Codon-optimized GFP variant; pKT128 (pFA6a–link–yEGFP–SpHIS5))
  Tag / fusion protein: Codon optimized linker (N terminal on backbone)
  Cloning method: Restriction Enzyme; 5′ cloning site PacI (not destroyed); 3′ cloning site AscI (not destroyed)
  Sequencing primers: 5′ SP6
Terms and licenses: Academic/Nonprofit Terms; Industry Terms: Not Available to Industry
Depositor comments: Full name of this plasmid is pFA6a-link-yEGFP-SpHIS5. An codon-optimized linker was added into the yEGFP to improve expression level. The selectable marker, Sz. pombe HIS5 (SpHIS5), complements S. cerevisiae HIS3. The yeast GFP used to create this plasmid contained a point mutation M233I that is present in all GFP variants derived from this original yEGFP. The mutation had no effect on fluorescence (see associated publication for more details).
How to cite: pKT0128 was a gift from Kurt Thorn (Addgene plasmid # 8729 ; http://n2t.net/addgene:8729 ; RRID:Addgene_8729)
