>Addgene plasmid #8729 | pKT0128 | addgene partial sequence | sequence record 17189 | SP6 5'-ATTTAGGTGACACTATAG-3'
NNNNNTGANNTTCGTACGCTGCAGGTCGACGGATCGGTGACGGTGCTGGTTTAATTAACATGTCTAAAGG
TGAAGAATTATTCACTGGTGTTGTCCCAATTTTGGTTGAATTAGATGGTGATGTTAATGGTCACAAATTT
TCTGTCTCCGGTGAAGGTGAAGGTGATGCTACTTACGGTAAATTGACCTTAAAATTTATTTGTACTACTG
GTAAATTGCCAGTTCCATGGCCAACCTTAGTCACTACTTTAACTTATGGTGTTCAATGTTTTTCTAGATA
CCCAGATCATATGAAACAACATGACTTTTTCAAGTCTGCCATGCCAGAAGGTTATGTTCAAGAAAGAACT
ATTTTTTTCAAAGATGACGGTAACTACAAGACCAGAGCTGAAGTCAAGTTTGAAGGTGATACCTTAGTTA
ATAGAATCGAATTAAAAGGTATTGATTTTAAAGAAGATGGTAACATTTTAGGTCACAAATTGGAATACAA
CTATAACTCTCACAATGTTTACATCATGGCTGACAAACAAAAGAATGGTATCAAAGTTAACTTCAAAATT
AGACACAACATTGAAGATGGTTCTGTTCAATTAGCTGACCATTATCAACAAAATACTCCAATTGGTGATG
GTCCAGTCTTGTTACCAGACAACCATTACTTATCCACTCAATCTGCCTTATCCAAAGATCCAAACGAAAA
GAGAGACCACATGGTCTTGTTAGAATTTGTTACTGCTGCTGGTATTACCCATGGTATTGATGAATTNGTA
CAAATAAGGCGCGCCACTTCTAAATAAGCNATNTNTNTNNNNNTNNNTGNNNNNNNNNNN
